Addgene plasmid #208330: TREER-Actin
Purpose: TREER genetically-encoded tag introduced before actin; to be used with TinyERRE probe peptide.
Depositing lab: Kimberly Beatty. Depositing organization: Oregon Health & Science University. Publication: Orthogonal Versatile Interacting Peptide Tags for Imaging Cellular Proteins. Suyama A, Devlin KL, Macias-Contreras M, Doh JK, Shinde U, Beatty KE. Biochemistry. 2023 Jun 6;62(11):1735-1743. doi: 10.1021/acs.biochem.2c00712. Epub 2023 May 11. PubMed 37167569.
Backbone
  Vector backbone: mEmerald-Actin-C-18
  Backbone manufacturer: Michael Davidson (Addgene plasmid # 53978)
  Backbone size w/o insert (bp): 6643
  Vector type: Mammalian Expression
  Selectable markers: Neomycin (select with G418)
Growth in bacteria
  Bacterial resistance: Kanamycin, 50 μg/mL
  Growth temperature: 37°C
  Growth strain: DH5alpha
  Copy number: High Copy
Gene/Insert
  Gene/Insert name: TREER-Actin
  Species: H. sapiens (human)
  Tag / fusion protein: TREER (N terminal on insert)
  Cloning method: Gibson Cloning
  Sequencing primers: 5′ CMV-F; 3′ SV40pA-R
Terms and licenses: Academic/Nonprofit Terms; Industry Terms: Not Available to Industry
How to cite: TREER-Actin was a gift from Kimberly Beatty (Addgene plasmid # 208330 ; http://n2t.net/addgene:208330 ; RRID:Addgene_208330)
