[The description below was written by a language model from this plasmid's Addgene catalogue record and pLannotate feature annotations shown in this document.]
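Description:
TREER-Actin is a mammalian expression plasmid built on the mEmerald-Actin-C-18 backbone. According to the record, the TREER genetically encoded peptide tag was placed by Gibson cloning at the N terminus of human actin. The sequenced plasmid is 5,244 nt, which is shorter than the backbone size listed in the catalogue fields; the record does not explain the difference.

In the feature table, the CMV immediate-early enhancer and promoter drive a beta-actin coding sequence. The annotation tool matched this to the bovine ACTB entry, consistent with how highly conserved actin is, while the catalogue lists the species as human. An SV40 polyadenylation signal follows the coding sequence. TREER itself is not annotated, but an unannotated stretch between the promoter and the actin coding region could accommodate the tag and any linker.

A high-copy ColE1/pUC-type origin supports propagation in E. coli, and an f1 origin is also present. A single Tn5 NeoR/KanR gene serves in both hosts. It is transcribed from a bacterial AmpR (bla) promoter to give kanamycin resistance, and from the SV40 enhancer/early promoter to give G418 selection in mammalian cells, with an HSV TK polyadenylation signal terminating the cassette. The short ble, bGH poly(A) and large T antigen fragments appear to be backbone remnants rather than functional parts.

The construct is meant for imaging cellular actin. The small TREER tag is expressed on actin and then detected with its partner probe peptide, TinyERRE, as part of a set of orthogonal interacting peptide tags for labelling cellular proteins.
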