Features (pLannotate 1.2.2; 13 found; start..end, strand, type, name):
    293..397     -  promoter       AmpR promoter: bla
    424..852     +  rep_origin     f1 ori (sequence partly withheld): f1 bacteriophage origin of replication; arrow indicates direction of (+) strand synthesis
    886..1007    -  polyA_signal   SV40 poly(A) signal: SV40 polyadenylation signal
   1030..1114    -  CDS            large T antigen (fragment): large T antigen from SV40 (simian virus 40)
   1140..2261    -  CDS            ACTB: ACTB_BOVIN - Experimental evidence at protein level: Swiss-Prot protein existence level 1. Actin is a highly conserved protein that polymerizes to produce filaments that form cross-linked networks in the cytoplasm of cells. Actin exists in both monomeric (G-actin) and polymeric (F-actin) forms, both forms playing key functions, such as cell motility and contraction. In addition to their role in the cytoplasmic cytoskeleton, G- and F-actin also localize in the nucleus, and regulate gene transcription and motility and repair of damaged DNA. From Bos taurus (Bovine).
   2471..2674    -  promoter       CMV promoter: human cytomegalovirus (CMV) immediate early promoter
   2675..2978    -  enhancer       CMV enhancer: human cytomegalovirus immediate early enhancer
   3153..3741    -  rep_origin     ori: high-copy-number ColE1/pMB1/pBR322/pUC origin of replication
   3963..3979    +  polyA_signal   bGH poly(A) signal (fragment): bovine growth hormone polyadenylation signal
   4070..4117    -  polyA_signal   HSV TK poly(A) signal: herpes simplex virus thymidine kinase polyadenylation signal (Cole and Stacy, 1985)
   4176..4328    -  CDS            ble (fragment): BLE_KLEPN - Experimental evidence at protein level: Swiss-Prot protein existence level 1. Binding protein with a strong affinity to the bleomycin family of antibiotics. Binds to CL990; an antimitotic-antibiotic compound. From Klebsiella pneumoniae.
   4349..5143    -  CDS            NeoR/KanR: aminoglycoside phosphotransferase from Tn5; aph(3')-II (or nptII); confers resistance to neomycin, kanamycin, and G418 (Geneticin®)
   5178..291     -  promoter       SV40 promoter (across the origin): SV40 enhancer and early promoter
>Addgene plasmid #208330 | TREER-Actin | addgene full sequence | sequence record 414756 | Addgene NGS Result
GCCTCGGCCTCTGCATAAATAAAAAAAATTAGTCAGCCATGGGGCGGAGAATGGGCGGAACTGGGCGGAG
TTAGGGGCGGGATGGGCGGAGTTAGGGGCGGGACTATGGTTGCTGACTAATTGAGATGCATGCTTTGCAT
ACTTCTGCCTGCTGGGGAGCCTGGGGACTTTCCACACCTGGTTGCTGACTAATTGAGATGCATGCTTTGC
ATACTTCTGCCTGCTGGGGAGCCTGGGGACTTTCCACACCCTAACTGACACACATTCCACAGCTGGTTCT
TTCCGCCTCAGGACTCTTCCTTTTTCAATATTATTGAAGCATTTATCAGGGTTATTGTCTCATGAGCGGA
TACATATTTGAATGTATTTAGAAAAATAAACAAATAGGGGTTCCGCGCACATTTCCCCGAAAAGTGCCAC
CTG
[124 nt withheld, positions 424-547]
C
[91 nt withheld, positions 549-639]
A
[49 nt withheld, positions 641-689]
CCTTTGACGTTGGAGTCCACGTTCTTT
[37 nt withheld, positions 717-753]
ACCCTATCTCGGTCTATTCTTTTGATTTATAAGGGATTTTGCCGATTTCGGCCTATTGGTTAAAAAATGA
GCTGATTTAACAAAAATTTAACGCGAATTTTAACAAAATATTAACGCTTACAATTTACGCGTTAAGATAC
ATTGATGAGTTTGGACAAACCACAACTAGAATGCAGTGAAAAAAATGCTTTATTTGTGAAATTTGTGATG
CTATTGCTTTATTTGTAACCATTATAAGCTGCAATAAACAAGTTAACAACAACAATTGCATTCATTTTAT
GTTTCAGGTTCAGGGGGAGGTGTGGGAGGTTTTTTAAAGCAAGTAAAACCTCTACAAATGTGGTATGGCT
GATTATGATCAGTTATCTAGATCCGGTGGATCCCTAGAAGCATTTGCGGTGGACGATGGAGGGGCCGGAC
TCGTCATACTCCTGCTTGCTGATCCACATCTGCTGGAAGGTGGACAGCGAGGCCAGGATGGAGCCGCCGA
TCCACACGGAGTACTTGCGCTCAGGAGGAGCAATGATCTTGATCTTCATTGTGCTGGGTGCCAGGGCAGT
GATCTCCTTCTGCATCCTGTCGGCAATGCCAGGGTACATGGTGGTGCCGCCAGACAGCACTGTGTTGGCG
TACAGGTCTTTGCGGATGTCCACGTCACACTTCATGATGGAGTTGAAGGTAGTTTCGTGGATGCCACAGG
ACTCCATGCCCAGGAAGGAAGGCTGGAAGAGTGCCTCAGGGCAGCGGAACCGCTCATTGCCAATGGTGAT
GACCTGGCCGTCAGGCAGCTCGTAGCTCTTCTCCAGGGAGGAGCTGGAAGCAGCCGTGGCCATCTCTTGC
TCGAAGTCCAGGGCGACGTAGCACAGCTTCTCCTTAATGTCACGCACGATTTCCCGCTCGGCCGTGGTGG
TGAAGCTGTAGCCGCGCTCGGTGAGGATCTTCATGAGGTAGTCAGTCAGGTCCCGGCCAGCCAGGTCCAG
ACGCAGGATGGCATGGGGGAGGGCATACCCCTCGTAGATGGGCACAGTGTGGGTGACCCCGTCACCGGAG
TCCATCACGATGCCAGTGGTACGGCCAGAGGCGTACAGGGATAGCACAGCCTGGATAGCAACGTACATGG
CTGGGGTGTTGAAGGTCTCAAACATGATCTGGGTCATCTTCTCGCGGTTGGCCTTGGGGTTCAGGGGGGC
CTCGGTCAGCAGCACGGGGTGCTCCTCGGGAGCCACACGCAGCTCATTGTAGAAGGTGTGGTGCCAGATT
TTCTCCATGTCGTCCCAGTTGGTGACGATGCCGTGCTCGATGGGGTACTTCAGGGTGAGGATGCCTCTCT
TGCTCTGGGCCTCGTCGCCCACATAGGAATCCTTCTGACCCATGCCCACCATCACGCCCTGGTGCCTGGG
GCGCCCCACGATGGAGGGGAAGACGGCCCGGGGGGCATCGTCGCCCGCGAAGCCGGCCTTGCACATGCCG
GAGCCGTTGTCGACGACGAGCGCGGCGATATCATCATCGCTTCCGCTTCCGCCGGATGCGCTGCCTCCAC
CGCTGCCAGATCTGCCTCCACCCAGCGGACCGTAACGGTTACGCAGACGCTGAACACGCTGTTCCAGTTC
CGCGTTTTCGGTTTCCAGCGCGGTGACTTCCTGACGCAGGAACGCAACACGGATTTCCAGCATGGTGGCG
ACCGGTAGCGCTAGCGGATCTGACGGTTCACTAAACCAGCTCTGCTTATATAGACCTCCCACCGTACACG
CCTACCGCCCATTTGCGTCAATGGGGCGGAGTTGTTACGACATTTTGGAAAGTCCCGTTGATTTTGGTGC
CAAAACAAACTCCCATTGACGTCAATGGGGTGGAGACTTGGAAATCCCCGTGAGTCAAACCGCTATCCAC
GCCCATTGATGTACTGCCAAAACCGCATCACCATGGTAATAGCGATGACTAATACGTAGATGTACTGCCA
AGTAGGAAAGTCCCATAAGGTCATGTACTGGGCATAATGCCAGGCGGGCCATTTACCGTCATTGACGTCA
ATAGGGGGCGTACTTGGCATATGATACACTTGATGTACTGCCAAGTGGGCAGTTTACCGTAAATACTCCA
CCCATTGACGTCAATGGAAAGTCCCTATTGGCGTTACTATGGGAACATACGTCATTATTGACGTCAATGG
GCGGGGGTCGTTGGGCGGTCAGCCAGGCGGGCCATTTACCGTAAGTTATGTAACGCGGAACTCCATATAT
GGGCTATGAACTAATGACCCCGTAATTGATTACTATTAATAACTAATGCATGGCGGTAATACGGTTATCC
ACAGAATCAGGGGATAACGCAGGAAAGAACATGTGAGCAAAAGGCCAGCAAAAGGCCAGGAACCGTAAAA
AGGCCGCGTTGCTGGCGTTTTTCCATAGGCTCCGCCCCCCTGACGAGCATCACAAAAATCGACGCTCAAG
TCAGAGGTGGCGAAACCCGACAGGACTATAAAGATACCAGGCGTTTCCCCCTGGAAGCTCCCTCGTGCGC
TCTCCTGTTCCGACCCTGCCGCTTACCGGATACCTGTCCGCCTTTCTCCCTTCGGGAAGCGTGGCGCTTT
CTCATAGCTCACGCTGTAGGTATCTCAGTTCGGTGTAGGTCGTTCGCTCCAAGCTGGGCTGTGTGCACGA
ACCCCCCGTTCAGCCCGACCGCTGCGCCTTATCCGGTAACTATCGTCTTGAGTCCAACCCGGTAAGACAC
GACTTATCGCCACTGGCAGCAGCCACTGGTAACAGGATTAGCAGAGCGAGGTATGTAGGCGGTGCTACAG
AGTTCTTGAAGTGGTGGCCTAACTACGGCTACACTAGAAGAACAGTATTTGGTATCTGCGCTCTGCTGAA
GCCAGTTACCTTCGGAAAAAGAGTTGGTAGCTCTTGATCCGGCAAACAAACCACCGCTGGTAGCGGTGGT
TTTTTTGTTTGCAAGCAGCAGATTACGCGCAGAAAAAAAGGATCTCAAGAAGATCCTTTGATCTTTTCTA
CGGGGTCTGACGCTCAGTGGAACGAAAACTCACGTTAAGGGATTTTGGTCATGAGATTATCAAAAAGGAT
CTTCACCTAGATCCTTTTAAATTAAAAATGAAGTTTTAAATCAATCTAAAGTATATATGAGTAACCTGAG
GCTATGGCAGGGCCTGCCGCCCCGACGTTGGCTGCGAGCCCTGGGCCTTCACCCGAACTTGGGGGGTGGG
GTGGGGAAAAGGAAGAAACGCGGGCGTATTGGCCCCAATGGGGTCTCGGTGGGGTATCGACAGAGTGCCA
GCCCTGGGACCGAACCCCGCGTTTATGAACAAACGACCCAACACCGTGCGTTTTATTCTGTCTTTTTATT
GCCGTCATAGCGCGGGTTCCTTCCGGTATTGTCTCCTTCCGTGTTTCAGTTAGCCTCCCCCTAGGGTGGG
CGAAGAACTCCAGCATGAGATCCCCGCGCTGGAGGATCATCCAGCCGGCGTCCCGGAAAACGATTCCGAA
GCCCAACCTTTCATAGAAGGCGGCGGTGGAATCGAAATCTCGTGATGGCAGGTTGGGCGTCGCTTGGTCG
GTCATTTCGAACCCCAGAGTCCCGCTCAGAAGAACTCGTCAAGAAGGCGATAGAAGGCGATGCGCTGCGA
ATCGGGAGCGGCGATACCGTAAAGCACGAGGAAGCGGTCAGCCCATTCGCCGCCAAGCTCTTCAGCAATA
TCACGGGTAGCCAACGCTATGTCCTGATAGCGGTCCGCCACACCCAGCCGGCCACAGTCGATGAATCCAG
AAAAGCGGCCATTTTCCACCATGATATTCGGCAAGCAGGCATCGCCATGGGTCACGACGAGATCCTCGCC
GTCGGGCATGCTCGCCTTGAGCCTGGCGAACAGTTCGGCTGGCGCGAGCCCCTGATGCTCTTCGTCCAGA
TCATCCTGATCGACAAGACCGGCTTCCATCCGAGTACGTGCTCGCTCGATGCGATGTTTCGCTTGGTGGT
CGAATGGGCAGGTAGCCGGATCAAGCGTATGCAGCCGCCGCATTGCATCAGCCATGATGGATACTTTCTC
GGCAGGAGCAAGGTGAGATGACAGGAGATCCTGCCCCGGCACTTCGCCCAATAGCAGCCAGTCCCTTCCC
GCTTCAGTGACAACGTCGAGCACAGCTGCGCAAGGAACGCCCGTCGTGGCCAGCCACGATAGCCGCGCTG
CCTCGTCTTGCAGTTCATTCAGGGCACCGGACAGGTCGGTCTTGACAAAAAGAACCGGGCGCCCCTGCGC
TGACAGCCGGAACACGGCGGCATCAGAGCAGCCGATTGTCTGTTGTGCCCAGTCATAGCCGAATAGCCTC
TCCACCCAAGCGGCCGGAGAACCTGCGTGCAATCCATCTTGTTCAATCATGCGAAACGATCCTCATCCTG
TCTCTTGATCGATCTTTGCAAAAGCCTAGGCCTCCAAAAAAGCCTCCTCACTACTTCTGGAATAGCTCAG
AGGCCGAGGCG
