>Addgene plasmid #208330 | TREER-Actin | depositor partial sequence | sequence record 405921 | TREER-Actin
ATGCTGGAAATCCGTGTTGCGTTCCTGCGTCAGGAAGTCACCGCGCTGGAAACCGAAAACGCGGAACTGG
AACAGCGTGTTCAGCGTCTGCGTAACCGTTACGGTCCGCTGGGTGGAGGCAGATCTGGCAGCGGTGGAGG
CAGCGCATCCGGCGGAAGCGGAAGCGATGATGATATCGCCGCGCTCGTCGTCGACAACGGCTCCGGCATG
TGCAAGGCCGGCTTCGCGGGCGACGATGCCCCCCGGGCCGTCTTCCCCTCCATCGTGGGGCGCCCCAGGC
ACCAGGGCGTGATGGTGGGCATGGGTCAGAAGGATTCCTATGTGGGCGACGAGGCCCAGAGCAAGAGAGG
CATCCTCACCCTGAAGTACCCCATCGAGCACGGCATCGTCACCAACTGGGACGACATGGAGAAAATCTGG
CACCACACCTTCTACAATGAGCTGCGTGTGGCTCCCGAGGAGCACCCCGTGCTGCTGACCGAGGCCCCCC
TGAACCCCAAGGCCAACCGCGAGAAGATGACCCAGATCATGTTTGAGACCTTCAACACCCCAGCCATGTA
CGTTGCTATCCAGGCTGTGCTATCCCTGTACGCCTCTGGCCGTACCACTGGCATCGTGATGGACTCCGGT
GACGGGGTCACCCACACTGTGCCCATCTACGAGGGGTATGCCCTCCCCCATGCCATCCTGCGTCTGGACC
TGGCTGGCCGGGACCTGACTGACTACCTCATGAAGATCCTCACCGAGCGCGGCTACAGCTTCACCACCAC
GGCCGAGCGGGAAATCGTGCGTGACATTAAGGAGAAGCTGTGCTACGTCGCCCTGGACTTCGAGCAAGAG
ATGGCCACGGCTGCTTCCAGCTCCTCCCTGGAGAAGAGCTACGAGCTGCCTGACGGCCAGGTCATCACCA
TTGGCAATGAGCGGTTCCGCTGCCCTGAGGCACTCTTCCAGCCTTCCTTCCTGGGCATGGAGTCCTGTGG
CATCCACGAAACTACCTTCAACTCCATCATGAAGTGTGACGTGGACATCCGCAAAGACCTGTACGCCAAC
ACAGTGCTGTCTGGCGGCACCACCATGTACCCTGGCATTGCCGACAGGATGCAGAAGGAGATCACTGCCC
TGGCACCCAGCACAATGAAGATCAAGATCATTGCTCCTCCTGAGCGCAAGTACTCCGTGTGGATCGGCGG
CTCCATCCTGGCCTCGCTGTCCACCTTCCAGCAGATGTGGATCAGCAAGCAGGAGTATGACGAGTCCGGC
CCCTCCATCGTCCACCGCAAATGCTTCTAGGGATCCACCGGATCTAGATAACTGATCATAATCAGCCATA
CCACATTACGTCAGATCCGCTAGCGCTACCGGTCGCCACC
